>Addgene plasmid #104721 | pTol1:uas-myc-act-map2k2b-2a-tdTomato | addgene full sequence | sequence record 201387 | Addgene NGS Result
AGGCCCTTTCGTCTCGCGCGTTTCGGTGATGACGGTGAAAACCTCTGACACATGCAGCTCCCGGAGACGG
TCACAGCTTGTCTGTAAGCGGATGCCGGGAGCAGACAAGCCCGTCAGGGCGCGTCAGCGGGTGTTGGCGG
GTGTCGGGGCTGGCTTAACTATGCGGCATCAGAGCAGATTGTACTGAGAGTGCACCATATGCGGTGTGAA
ATACCGCACAGATGCGTAAGGAGAAAATACCGCATCAGGCGCCATTCGCCATTCAGGCTGCGCAACTGTT
GGGAAGGGCGATCGGTGCGGGCCTCTTCGCTATTACGCCAGCTGGCGAAAGGGGGATGTGCTGCAAGGCG
ATTAAGTTGGGTAACGCCAGGGTTTTCCCAGTCACGACGTTGTAAAACGACGGCCAGTGAATTCCCTTTA
GCCAGTAGCGGTTCTAGGCACGGGCCGTCCGGGCGGTGGCCTGGGGCGGAAAACTGAAGGGGGGCGGCAC
CGGCGGCTCAGCCCTTTGTAATATATTAATATGCACCACTATTGGTTTACTTATGTCACAGTTTGTAAGT
TTGTAACAGCCTGAACCTGGCCGCGCGCCATTGGGATGGAACCCTCGAGGGGCCCGCTAGCGATATCCCT
GCAGGGCTATCAACTTTGTATAGAAAAGTTGGTAATACGACTCACTATAGGGCGAATTGGGTACCGGGCC
CCCCCTCGAGGTCGACGGTATCGATAAGCTTAGGCCTCCAAGGCGGAGTACTGTCCTCCGGGCTGGCGGA
GTACTGTCCTCCGGCAAGGTCGGAGTACTGTCCTCCGACACTAGAGGTCGGAGTACTGTCCTCCGACGCA
AGGCGGAGTACTGTCCTCCGGGCTGCGGAGTACTGTCCTCCGGCAAGGTCGGAGTACTGTCCTCCGACAC
TAGAGGTCGGAGTACTGTCCTCCGACGCAAGGCGGAGTACTGTCCTCCGGGCTGGCGGAGTACTGTCCTC
CGGCAAGGGTCGACTCTAGAGGGTATATAATGGATCCCATCGCGTCTCAGCCTCACTTTGAGCTCCTCCA
CACGAATTCCTGCAGCCCGGGGGATCCACTAGTTCTAGAGCGGCCGCCACCGCGGTGGAGCTCCAGCTTT
TGTTCCCTTTAGTGAGGGTTAATTCAAGTTTGTACAAAAAAGCAGGCTCCGCCACCATGCTTTTTGCAGG
ATCCCATCGATTTAAAGCTATGGAGCAAAAGCTCATTTCTGAAGAGGACTTGAATGAAATGGAGCAAAAG
CTCATTTCTGAAGAGGACTTGAATGAAATGGAGCAAAAGCTCATTTCTGAAGAGGACTTGAATGAAATGG
AGCAAAAGCTCATTTCTGAAGAGGACTTGAATGAAATGGAGCAAAAGCTCATTTCTGAAGAGGACTTGAA
TGAAATGGAGAGCTTGGGCGACCTCACCATGGAGCAAAAGCTCATTTCTGAAGAGGACTTGAATTTAGAG
ATCTCGAATTCAAGGCCTCTCGAGATGGCTCCCAAAAAGAGGCCAGATCCTATAGTTATAACTGGAAGCG
GAGAAGCACAGACGACCTCCACGCCCATAGATGCTGCATCAGAAGCGAATCTTGAAGCCCTGCAGAAGAA
GCTGGATGAGCTGGATTTGGACGAGCAGCAGAAGAAGCGTCTGGAAGCTTTCCTCACGCAGAAAGCCAAT
CTGGGAGAGCTGAAGGACGATGATTTCCAGCATATCTGTGAACTGGGAGCTGGAAACGGAGGAGTGGTGA
ATAAAGTGTGCCACAAACCTTCAGGTCTCGTCATGGCCCGGAAGTTAATTCACCTGGAGATCAAGCCGGC
CATCAGGCATCAGATCATCAGAGAGCTGCAGGTCTTGCATGAGTGTAATTCACCATACATCGTGGGTTTT
TACGGCGCATTTTACAGCGATGGCGAGATTAGTATCTGTATGGAGAACATGGACGGCGGATCGTTGGATC
AGGTCCTGAAAGAGGCTCGCAGAATCCCAGAGGAGATTTTGGGAAAAGTCAGCATAGCTGTTTTAAGAGG
TCTTGCTTACCTTCGAGAAAAGCACCAGATTATTCACAGAGATGTGAAACCCTCAAATATTCTGGTAAAC
TGTCGCGGGGAGATCAAGCTGTGTGACTTCGGTGTGAGCGGGCAGCTGATCGACGACATGGCCAACGACT
TTGTAGGAACACGCTCATACATGTCGCCGGAGCGGTTGCAGGGCACTCATTACTCGGTTCAGTCAGACGT
GTGGAGTATGGGTCTCTCTCTGGTGGAGCTCGCCATCGGCCGATACCCTATTCCTCCACCTGACGCCAAG
GAGCTGGAGGGCATCTTCGGCAGGGCACTGATGGATGTTGGAGATTCAGAAACACACAGCACGTCTCCTC
GACCCAGACCACCTGGCAGACCCATCAGCGGTCATGGGCCGGTCATGGCTATATTTGAGCTGCTGGATTA
TATAGTCAATGAGCCTCCTCCTAAACTGCCTCACGGCGTCTTCACTCCTGATTTCCAGGACTTTGTGACC
AACTGTCTTATTAAAAACCCTGCAGACAGAGCGGACCTGAAGATGCTGATGAATCACACATTTATCAAAC
GCGCCGAAGTGGAGGAGATGGACTTTGCTGGATGGTTGTGTAAAACAATGGGTCTCAATCAGCCCAGCAC
ACCCACACAAACAACTGAATCTAGAACTATAGTGAGTCGTATTACGCACCCAGCTTTCTTGTACAAAGTG
GACGGATCCGGAGCCACGAACTTCTCTCTGTTAAAGCAAGCAGGAGACGTGGAAGAAAACCCCGGTCCTA
TGGTGAGCAAGGGCGAGGAGGTCATCAAAGAGTTCATGCGCTTCAAGGTGCGCATGGAGGGCTCCATGAA
CGGCCACGAGTTCGAGATCGAGGGCGAGGGCGAGGGCCGCCCCTACGAGGGCACCCAGACCGCCAAGCTG
AAGGTGACCAAGGGCGGCCCCCTGCCCTTCGCCTGGGACATCCTGTCCCCCCAGTTCATGTACGGCTCCA
AGGCGTACGTGAAGCACCCCGCCGACATCCCCGATTACAAGAAGCTGTCCTTCCCCGAGGGCTTCAAGTG
GGAGCGCGTGATGAACTTCGAGGACGGCGGTCTGGTGACCGTGACCCAGGACTCCTCCCTGCAGGACGGC
ACGCTGATCTACAAGGTGAAGATGCGCGGCACCAACTTCCCCCCCGACGGCCCCGTAATGCAGAAGAAGA
CCATGGGCTGGGAGGCCTCCACCGAGCGCCTGTACCCCCGCGACGGCGTGCTGAAGGGCGAGATCCACCA
GGCCCTGAAGCTGAAGGACGGCAGCCACTACCTGGTGGAGTTCAAGACCATCTACATGGCCAAGAAGCCC
GTGCAACTGCCCGGCTACTACTACGTGGACACCAAGCTGGACATCACCTCCCACAACGAGGACTACACCA
TCGTGGAACAGTACGAGCGCTCCGAGGGCCGCCACCACCTGTTCCTGGGGCATGGCACCGGCAGCACCGG
CAGCGGCAGCTCCGGCACCGCCTCCTCCGAGGACAACAACATGGCCGTCATCAAAGAGTTCATGCGCTTC
AAGGTGCGCATGGAGGGCTCCATGAACGGCCACGAGTTCGAGATCGAGGGCGAGGGCGAGGGCCGCCCCT
ACGAGGGCACCCAGACCGCCAAGCTGAAGGTGACCAAGGGCGGCCCCCTGCCCTTCGCCTGGGACATCCT
GTCCCCCCAGTTCATGTACGGCTCCAAGGCGTACGTGAAGCACCCCGCCGACATCCCCGATTACAAGAAG
CTGTCCTTCCCCGAGGGCTTCAAGTGGGAGCGCGTGATGAACTTCGAGGACGGCGGTCTGGTGACCGTGA
CCCAGGACTCCTCCCTGCAGGACGGCACGCTGATCTACAAGGTGAAGATGCGCGGCACCAACTTCCCCCC
CGACGGCCCCGTAATGCAGAAGAAGACCATGGGCTGGGAGGCCTCCACCGAGCGCCTGTACCCCCGCGAC
GGCGTGCTGAAGGGCGAGATCCACCAGGCCCTGAAGCTGAAGGACGGCGGCCACTACCTGGTGGAGTTCA
AGACCATCTACATGGCCAAGAAGCCCGTGCAACTGCCCGGCTACTACTACGTGGACACCAAGCTGGACAT
CACCTCCCACAACGAGGACTACACCATCGTGGAACAGTACGAGCGCTCCGAGGGCCGCCACCACCTGTTC
CTGTACGGCATGGACGAGCTGTACAAGTAACCAACTTTATTATACATAGTTGATAAGGCGCGCCAGGCCT
GTAGATCCAGACATGATAAGATACATTGATGAGTTTGGACAAACCACAACTAGAATGCAGTGAAAAAAAT
GCTTTATTTGTGAAATTTGTGATGCTATTGCTTTATTTGTAACCATTATAAGCTGCAATAAACAAGTTAA
CAACAACAATTGCATTCATTTTATGTTTCAGGTTCAGGGGGAGGTGTGGGAGGTTTTTTAATTAAAACAT
TTCAGTTGACGAAGACAAACAAAGTTCTGTTGTGACTATGGGGGGGGGGGGCGCCTGGGGATGGTCTCGC
CCGGGGAGTAATTCAGGGTAGAACCGCCACTGGCTAAAGGAAGCTTGGCGTAATCATGGTCATAGCTGTT
TCCTGTATCCCAATGGCGCGCCGAGCTTGGCGTAATCATGGTCATAGCTGTTTCCTGTGTGAAATTGTTA
TCCGCTCACAATTCCACACAACATACGAGCCGGAAGCATAAAGTGTAAAGCCTGGGGTGCCTAATGAGTG
AGCTAACTCACATTAATTGCGTTGCGCTCACTGCCCGCTTTCCAGTCGGGAAACCTGTCGTGCCAGCTGC
ATTAATGAATCGGCCAACGCGCGGGGAGAGGCGGTTTGCGTATTGGGCGCTCTTCCGCTTCCTCGCTCAC
TGACTCGCTGCGCTCGGTCGTTCGGCTGCGGCGAGCGGTATCAGCTCACTCAAAGGCGGTAATACGGTTA
TCCACAGAATCAGGGGATAACGCAGGAAAGAACATGTGAGCAAAAGGCCAGCAAAAGGCCAGGAACCGTA
AAAAGGCCGCGTTGCTGGCGTTTTTCCATAGGCTCCGCCCCCCTGACGAGCATCACAAAAATCGACGCTC
AAGTCAGAGGTGGCGAAACCCGACAGGACTATAAAGATACCAGGCGTTTCCCCCTGGAAGCTCCCTCGTG
CGCTCTCCTGTTCCGACCCTGCCGCTTACCGGATACCTGTCCGCCTTTCTCCCTTCGGGAAGCGTGGCGC
TTTCTCATAGCTCACGCTGTAGGTATCTCAGTTCGGTGTAGGTCGTTCGCTCCAAGCTGGGCTGTGTGCA
CGAACCCCCCGTTCAGCCCGACCGCTGCGCCTTATCCGGTAACTATCGTCTTGAGTCCAACCCGGTAAGA
CACGACTTATCGCCACTGGCAGCAGCCACTGGTAACAGGATTAGCAGAGCGAGGTATGTAGGCGGTGCTA
CAGAGTTCTTGAAGTGGTGGCCTAACTACGGCTACACTAGAAGAACAGTATTTGGTATCTGCGCTCTGCT
GAAGCCAGTTACCTTCGGAAAAAGAGTTGGTAGCTCTTGATCCGGCAAACAAACCACCGCTGGTAGCGGT
GGTTTTTTTGTTTGCAAGCAGCAGATTACGCGCAGAAAAAAAGGATCTCAAGAAGATCCTTTGATCTTTT
CTACGGGGTCTGACGCTCAGTGGAACGAAAACTCACGTTAAGGGATTTTGGTCATGAGATTATCAAAAAG
GATCTTCACCTAGATCCTTTTAAATTAAAAATGAAGTTTTAAATCAATCTAAAGTATATATGAGTAAACT
TGGTCTGACAGTTACCAATGCTTAATCAGTGAGGCACCTATCTCAGCGATCTGTCTATTTCGTTCATCCA
TAGTTGCCTGACTCCCCGTCGTGTAGATAACTACGATACGGGAGGGCTTACCATCTGGCCCCAGTGCTGC
AATGATACCGCGAGACCCACGCTCACCGGCTCCAGATTTATCAGCAATAAACCAGCCAGCCGGAAGGGCC
GAGCGCAGAAGTGGTCCTGCAACTTTATCCGCCTCCATCCAGTCTATTAATTGTTGCCGGGAAGCTAGAG
TAAGTAGTTCGCCAGTTAATAGTTTGCGCAACGTTGTTGCCATTGCTACAGGCATCGTGGTGTCACGCTC
GTCGTTTGGTATGGCTTCATTCAGCTCCGGTTCCCAACGATCAAGGCGAGTTACATGATCCCCCATGTTG
TGCAAAAAAGCGGTTAGCTCCTTCGGTCCTCCGATCGTTGTCAGAAGTAAGTTGGCCGCAGTGTTATCAC
TCATGGTTATGGCAGCACTGCATAATTCTCTTACTGTCATGCCATCCGTAAGATGCTTTTCTGTGACTGG
TGAGTACTCAACCAAGTCATTCTGAGAATAGTGTATGCGGCGACCGAGTTGCTCTTGCCCGGCGTCAATA
CGGGATAATACCGCGCCACATAGCAGAACTTTAAAAGTGCTCATCATTGGAAAACGTTCTTCGGGGCGAA
AACTCTCAAGGATCTTACCGCTGTTGAGATCCAGTTCGATGTAACCCACTCGTGCACCCAACTGATCTTC
AGCATCTTTTACTTTCACCAGCGTTTCTGGGTGAGCAAAAACAGGAAGGCAAAATGCCGCAAAAAAGGGA
ATAAGGGCGACACGGAAATGTTGAATACTCATACTCTTCCTTTTTCAATATTATTGAAGCATTTATCAGG
GTTATTGTCTCATGAGCGGATACATATTTGAATGTATTTAGAAAAATAAACAAATAGGGGTTCCGCGCAC
ATTTCCCCGAAAAGTGCCACCTGACGTCTAAGAAACCATTATTATCATGACATTAACCTATAAAAATAGG
CGTATCACG
Features (pLannotate 1.2.2; 34 found; start..end, strand, type, name):
     13..48      +  CDS            rop (fragment): Rop protein, which maintains plasmids at low copy number; rop
    150..249     +  misc_feature   bom (fragment): basis of mobility region from pBR322
    255..412     -  CDS            lacZα (fragment): LacZα fragment of β-galactosidase; lacZ fragment
    641..661     +  protein_bind   attB4: mutant version of attB; core recombination site for the Gateway® BP reaction BP Clonase™
    663..681     +  promoter       T7 promoter: promoter for bacteriophage T7 RNA polymerase
    690..731     -  misc_feature   MCS (fragment): pBluescript multiple cloning site
    791..808     +  protein_bind   5X UAS (fragment): five tandem copies of the "ScaI site" 17-mer CGGAGTACTGTCCTCCG, an upstream activating sequence (UAS) that efficiently binds yeast Gal4 (Webster et al., 1988; Pfeiffer et al., 2010) GAL4
    819..836     +  protein_bind   5X UAS (fragment): five tandem copies of the "ScaI site" 17-mer CGGAGTACTGTCCTCCG, an upstream activating sequence (UAS) that efficiently binds yeast Gal4 (Webster et al., 1988; Pfeiffer et al., 2010) GAL4
    890..907     +  protein_bind   5X UAS (fragment): five tandem copies of the "ScaI site" 17-mer CGGAGTACTGTCCTCCG, an upstream activating sequence (UAS) that efficiently binds yeast Gal4 (Webster et al., 1988; Pfeiffer et al., 2010) GAL4
    918..935     +  protein_bind   5X UAS (fragment): five tandem copies of the "ScaI site" 17-mer CGGAGTACTGTCCTCCG, an upstream activating sequence (UAS) that efficiently binds yeast Gal4 (Webster et al., 1988; Pfeiffer et al., 2010) GAL4
    997..1014    +  promoter       minP (fragment): minimal TATA-box promoter with low basal activity
   1053..1113    -  misc_feature   MCS (fragment): pBluescript multiple cloning site
   1126..1144    -  promoter       T3 promoter: promoter for bacteriophage T3 RNA polymerase
   1145..1165    +  protein_bind   attB1: mutant version of attB; core recombination site for the Gateway® BP reaction BP Clonase™
   1213..1242    +  CDS            Myc: Myc (human c-Myc proto-oncogene) epitope tag
   1252..1281    +  CDS            Myc: Myc (human c-Myc proto-oncogene) epitope tag
   1291..1320    +  CDS            Myc: Myc (human c-Myc proto-oncogene) epitope tag
   1330..1359    +  CDS            Myc: Myc (human c-Myc proto-oncogene) epitope tag
   1369..1398    +  CDS            Myc: Myc (human c-Myc proto-oncogene) epitope tag
   1432..1461    +  CDS            Myc: Myc (human c-Myc proto-oncogene) epitope tag
   1501..2670    +  CDS            MAP2K1: MP2K1_HUMAN - Also known as MEK1, PRKMK1. Experimental evidence at protein level: Swiss-Prot protein existence level 1. Dual specificity protein kinase which acts as an essential component of the MAP kinase signal transduction pathway. Binding of extracellular ligands such as growth factors, cytokines and hormones to their cell-surface receptors activates RAS and this initiates RAF1 activation. RAF1 then further activates the dual-specificity protein kinases MAP2K1/MEK1 and MAP2K2/MEK2. Both MAP2K1/MEK1 and MAP2K2/MEK2 function specifically in the MAPK/ERK cascade, and catalyze the concomitant
   2687..2704    -  promoter       T7 promoter (fragment): promoter for bacteriophage T7 RNA polymerase
   2711..2731    -  protein_bind   attB2: mutant version of attB; core recombination site for the Gateway® BP reaction BP Clonase™
   2743..2799    +  CDS            P2A: 2A peptide from porcine teschovirus-1 polyprotein Eukaryotic ribosomes fail to insert a peptide bond between the Gly and Pro residues, yielding separate polypeptides.
   2800..4229    +  CDS            tdTomato (fragment): tandem dimeric (pseudo-monomeric) derivative of DsRed (Shaner et al., 2004) mammalian codon-optimized
   4232..4252    -  protein_bind   attB3: mutant version of attB; core recombination site for the Gateway® BP reaction BP Clonase™
   4274..4408    -  polyA_signal   SV40 poly(A) signal: SV40 polyadenylation signal
   4685..4701    -  protein_bind   lac operator: The lac repressor binds to the lac operator to inhibit transcription in E. coli. This inhibition can be relieved by adding lactose or isopropyl-β-D-thiogalactopyranoside (IPTG). lac repressor encoded by lacI
   4709..4739    -  promoter       lac promoter: promoter for the E. coli lac operon
   4754..4775    -  protein_bind   CAP binding site: CAP binding activates transcription in the presence of cAMP. E. coli catabolite activator protein
   4788..4880    -  CDS            lacI (fragment): lac repressor; lacI; The lac repressor binds to the lac operator to inhibit transcription in E. coli. This inhibition can be relieved by adding lactose or isopropyl-β-D-thiogalactopyranoside (IPTG).
   5063..5651    -  rep_origin     ori: high-copy-number ColE1/pMB1/pBR322/pUC origin of replication
   5822..6682    -  CDS            AmpR: β-lactamase; bla; confers resistance to ampicillin, carbenicillin, and related antibiotics
   6683..6787    -  promoter       AmpR promoter: bla
