[The description below was written by a language model from this plasmid's Addgene catalogue record and pLannotate feature annotations shown in this document.]
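Description:
pTol1:uas-myc-act-map2k2b-2a-tdTomato is a zebrafish transgenesis plasmid built on a Tol1 transposon backbone and assembled by multisite Gateway cloning, as shown by the attB4, attB1, attB2 and attB3 sites that separate its promoter, coding and 3′ modules. It is maintained in E. coli as a high-copy plasmid through a ColE1/pUC-type origin and selected with ampicillin via the β-lactamase gene. Remnants of lacZα, the lac promoter/operator, rop and bom reflect the cloning-vector ancestry. The automated feature table does not annotate the Tol1 transposon arms, so their positions cannot be given from the record.

The payload is a Gal4-responsive expression cassette. The catalogue describes a 10xUAS promoter. The annotation picks up several Gal4-binding UAS repeats followed by a minimal TATA-box promoter, so transcription depends on Gal4 supplied by a driver line or co-expressed construct. Downstream lies a run of six Myc epitope tags fused to the N terminus of zebrafish map2k2b (MEK2). The annotation tool labels this gene by homology to human MAP2K1. Serines 221 and 225 are changed to aspartic acid, which the record describes as producing an activated MEK; such acidic substitutions typically mimic phosphorylation. A P2A peptide then links the kinase to tdTomato, so a single transcript yields separate kinase and red fluorescent proteins, marking expressing cells. An SV40 polyadenylation signal is annotated after the cassette, though on the opposite strand.

The construct is intended for tissue-restricted, Gal4-dependent activation of MEK/ERK signalling in zebrafish. The associated work examined ERK function downstream of Vegfc in trunk lymphatic progenitors.
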