Addgene plasmid #104721: pTol1:uas-myc-act-map2k2b-2a-tdTomato
Purpose: UAS-driven expression of activated MEK
Depositing lab: Nathan Lawson. Depositing organization: University of Massachusetts, Worcester. Publication: Vegfc acts through ERK to induce sprouting and differentiation of trunk lymphatic progenitors. Shin M, Male I, Beane TJ, Villefranc JA, Kok FO, Zhu LJ, Lawson ND. Development. 2016 Oct 15;143(20):3785-3795. Epub 2016 Sep 12. 10.1242/dev.137901 PubMed 27621059.
Backbone
  Vector backbone: Tol1
  Vector type: zebrafish transposon
Growth in bacteria
  Bacterial resistance: Ampicillin, 100 μg/mL
  Growth temperature: 37°C
  Growth strain: DH5alpha
  Copy number: High Copy
Gene/Insert
  Gene/Insert name: activated map2k2b
  Species: D. rerio (zebrafish)
  Mutation: serines 221 and 225 to aspartic acid
  Entrez Gene: map2k2b (a.k.a. zgc:172250)
  Promoter: 10xUAS
  Tag / fusion protein: myc tag (N terminal on insert); 2A-tdTomato (C terminal on insert)
  Cloning method: Gateway Cloning
  Sequencing primers: 5′ GTAAAACGACGGCCAGT; 3′ GCGGATAACAATTTCACACAGG
Terms and licenses: Academic/Nonprofit Terms; Industry Terms: Not Available to Industry
How to cite: pTol1:uas-myc-act-map2k2b-2a-tdTomato was a gift from Nathan Lawson (Addgene plasmid # 104721 ; http://n2t.net/addgene:104721 ; RRID:Addgene_104721)
